>Addgene plasmid #123428 | TRBV6-8 | addgene full sequence | sequence record 244960 | Addgene NGS Result
TCGCGCGTTTCGGTGATGACGGTGAAAACCTCTGACACATGCAGCTCCCGGAGACGGTCACAGCTTGTCT
GTAAGCGGATGCCGGGAGCAGACAAGCCCGTCAGGGCGCGTCAGCGGGTGTTGGCGGGTGTCGGGGCTGG
CTTAACTATGCGGCATCAGAGCAGATTGTACTGAGAGTGCACCATATGCGGTGTGAAATACCGCACAGAT
GCGTAAGGAGAAAATACCGCATCAGGCGCCATTCGCCATTCAGGCTGCGCAACTGTTGGGAAGGGCGATC
GGTGCGGGCCTCTTCGCTATTACGCCAGCTGGCGAAAGGGGGATGTGCTGCAAGGCGATTAAGTTGGGTA
ACGCCAGGGTTTTCCCAGTCACGACGTTGTAAAACGACGGCCAGAGAATTCGAGCTCGGTACCTCGCGAA
TACATCTAGATGGGGATCCACCGGTCGCCACCATGAGCCTCGGGCTCCTGTGCTGTGCGGCCTTTTCTCT
CCTGTGGGCAGGTCCCGTGAATGCTGGTGTCACTCAGACCCCAAAATTCCACATCCTGAAGACAGGACAG
AGCATGACACTGCAGTGTGCCCAGGATATGAACCATGGATACATGTCCTGGTATCGACAAGACCCAGGCA
TGGGGCTGAGACTGATTTACTACTCAGCTGCTGCTGGTACTACTGACAAAGAAGTCCCCAATGGCTACAA
TGTCTCTAGATTAAACACAGAGGATTTCCCACTCAGGCTGGTGTCGGCTGCTCCCTCCCAGACATCTGTG
TACGAGACCTAAGGTGGTGGTGGTTCTGGTTCTGGTTCTGGTGGTGGTTCTGGTGGTGGTCTCTGAACCC
TGACCCTGCCGTGTACCAGCTGAGAGACTCTAAATCCAGTGACAAGTCTGTCTGCCTATTCACCGATTTT
GATTCTCAAACAAATGTGTCACAAAGTAAGGATTCTGATGTGTATATCACAGACAAAACTGTGCTAGACA
TGAGGTCTATGGACTTCAAGAGCAACAGTGCTGTGGCCTGGAGCAACAAATCTGACTTTGCATGTGCAAA
CGCCTTCAACAACAGCATTATTCCAGAAGACACCTTCTTCCCCAGCCCAGAAAGTTCCTGTGATGTCAAG
CTGGTCGAGAAAAGCTTTGAAACAGATACGAACCTAAACTTTCAAAACCTGTCAGTGATTGGGTTCCGAA
TCCTCCTCCTGAAAGTGGCCGGGTTTAATCTGCTCATGACGCTGCGGCTGTGGTCCAGCTAAAGCGGCCG
CGTCGACAATCAAATCGGATCCCGGGCCCGTCGACTGCAGAGGCCTGCATGCAAGCTTGGTGTAATCATG
GTCATAGCTGTTTCCTGTGTGAAATTGTTATCCGCTCACAATTCCACACAACATACGAGCCGGAAGCATA
AAGTGTAAAGCCTGGGGTGCCTAATGAGTGAGCTAACTCACATTAATTGCGTTGCGCTCACTGCCCGCTT
TCCAGTCGGGAAACCTGTCGTGCCAGCTGCATTAATGAATCGGCCAACGCGCGGGGAGAGGCGGTTTGCG
TATTGGGCGCTCTTCCGCTTCCTCGCTCACTGACTCGCTGCGCTCGGTCGTTCGGCTGCGGCGAGCGGTA
TCAGCTCACTCAAAGGCGGTAATACGGTTATCCACAGAATCAGGGGATAACGCAGGAAAGAACATGTGAG
CAAAAGGCCAGCAAAAGGCCAGGAACCGTAAAAAGGCCGCGTTGCTGGCGTTTTTCCATAGGCTCCGCCC
CCCTGACGAGCATCACAAAAATCGACGCTCAAGTCAGAGGTGGCGAAACCCGACAGGACTATAAAGATAC
CAGGCGTTTCCCCCTGGAAGCTCCCTCGTGCGCTCTCCTGTTCCGACCCTGCCGCTTACCGGATACCTGT
CCGCCTTTCTCCCTTCGGGAAGCGTGGCGCTTTCTCATAGCTCACGCTGTAGGTATCTCAGTTCGGTGTA
GGTCGTTCGCTCCAAGCTGGGCTGTGTGCACGAACCCCCCGTTCAGCCCGACCGCTGCGCCTTATCCGGT
AACTATCGTCTTGAGTCCAACCCGGTAAGACACGACTTATCGCCACTGGCAGCAGCCACTGGTAACAGGA
TTAGCAGAGCGAGGTATGTAGGCGGTGCTACAGAGTTCTTGAAGTGGTGGCCTAACTACGGCTACACTAG
AAGAACAGTATTTGGTATCTGCGCTCTGCTGAAGCCAGTTACCTTCGGAAAAAGAGTTGGTAGCTCTTGA
TCCGGCAAACAAACCACCGCTGGTAGCGGTGGTTTTTTTGTTTGCAAGCAGCAGATTACGCGCAGAAAAA
AAGGATCTCAAGAAGATCCTTTGATCTTTTCTACGGGGTCTGACGCTCAGTGGAACGAAAACTCACGTTA
AGGGATTTTGGTCATGAGATTATCAAAAAGGATCTTCACCTAGATCCTTTTAAATTAAAAATGAAGTTTT
AAATCAAGCCCAATCTGAATAATGTTACAACCAATTAACCAATTCTGATTAGAAAAACTCATCGAGCATC
AAATGAAACTGCAATTTATTCATATCAGGATTATCAATACCATATTTTTGAAAAAGCCGTTTCTGTAATG
AAGGAGAAAACTCACCGAGGCAGTTCCATAGGATGGCAAGATCCTGGTATCGGTCTGCGATTCCGACTCG
TCCAACATCAATACAACCTATTAATTTCCCCTCGTCAAAAATAAGGTTATCAAGTGAGAAATCACCATGA
GTGACGACTGAATCCGGTGAGAATGGCAAAAGTTTATGCATTTCTTTCCAGACTTGTTCAACAGGCCAGC
CATTACGCTCGTCATCAAAATCACTCGCATCAACCAAACCGTTATTCATTCGTGATTGCGCCTGAGCGAG
ACGAAATACGCGATCGCTGTTAAAAGGACAATTACAAACAGGAATCGAATGCAACCGGCGCAGGAACACT
GCCAGCGCATCAACAATATTTTCACCTGAATCAGGATATTCTTCTAATACCTGGAATGCTGTTTTTCCGG
GGATCGCAGTGGTGAGTAACCATGCATCATCAGGAGTACGGATAAAATGCTTGATGGTCGGAAGAGGCAT
AAATTCCGTCAGCCAGTTTAGTCTGACCATCTCATCTGTAACATCATTGGCAACGCTACCTTTGCCATGT
TTCAGAAACAACTCTGGCGCATCGGGCTTCCCATACAAGCGATAGATTGTCGCACCTGATTGCCCGACAT
TATCGCGAGCCCATTTATACCCATATAAATCAGCATCCATGTTGGAATTTAATCGCGGCCTCGACGTTTC
CCGTTGAATATGGCTCATAACACCCCTTGTATTACTGTTTATGTAAGCAGACAGTTTTATTGTTCATGAT
GATATATTTTTATCTTGTGCAATGTAACATCAGAGATTTTGAGACACGGGCCAGAGCTGCA
Features (pLannotate 1.2.2; 11 found; start..end, strand, type, name):
    137..236     +  misc_feature   bom (fragment): basis of mobility region from pBR322
    242..399     -  CDS            lacZα (fragment): LacZα fragment of β-galactosidase; lacZ fragment
    453..773     +  CDS            TRBV6-5 (fragment): TVB65_HUMAN - Experimental evidence at protein level: Swiss-Prot protein existence level 1. V region of the variable domain of T cell receptor (TR) beta chain that participates in the antigen recognition (PubMed:24600447). Alpha-beta T cell receptors are antigen specific receptors which are essential to the immune response and are present on the cell surface of T lymphocytes. Recognize peptide-major histocompatibility (MH) (pMH) complexes that are displayed by antigen presenting cells (APC), a prerequisite for efficient T cell adaptive immunity against pathogens (PubMed:25493333). Binding of a
    836..1249    +  CDS            TRAC: TRAC_HUMAN - Also known as TCRA. Experimental evidence at protein level: Swiss-Prot protein existence level 1. Constant region of T cell receptor (TR) alpha chain (PubMed:24600447). Alpha-beta T cell receptors are antigen specific receptors which are essential to the immune response and are present on the cell surface of T lymphocytes. Recognize peptide-major histocompatibility (MH) (pMH) complexes that are displayed by antigen presenting cells (APC), a prerequisite for efficient T cell adaptive immunity against pathogens (PubMed:25493333). Binding of alpha-beta TR to pMH complex initiates TR-
   1355..1371    -  protein_bind   lac operator: The lac repressor binds to the lac operator to inhibit transcription in E. coli. This inhibition can be relieved by adding lactose or isopropyl-β-D-thiogalactopyranoside (IPTG). lac repressor encoded by lacI
   1379..1409    -  promoter       lac promoter: promoter for the E. coli lac operon
   1424..1445    -  protein_bind   CAP binding site: CAP binding activates transcription in the presence of cAMP. E. coli catabolite activator protein
   1458..1550    -  CDS            lacI (fragment): lac repressor; lacI; The lac repressor binds to the lac operator to inhibit transcription in E. coli. This inhibition can be relieved by adding lactose or isopropyl-β-D-thiogalactopyranoside (IPTG).
   1733..2321    -  rep_origin     ori: high-copy-number ColE1/pMB1/pBR322/pUC origin of replication
   2499..3308    -  CDS            KanR: aminoglycoside phosphotransferase; aph(3')-Ia; confers resistance to kanamycin in bacteria or G418 (Geneticin®) in eukaryotes
   3415..35      +  CDS            rop (fragment) (across the origin): Rop protein, which maintains plasmids at low copy number; rop
