[The description below was written by a language model from this plasmid's Addgene catalogue record and pLannotate feature annotations shown in this document.]
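Description:
TRBV6-8 is a small (about 3.4 kb) bacterial cloning plasmid built on the pUC57-kanamycin backbone that serves as a donor module for assembling human T-cell receptor genes. It is propagated in standard E. coli cloning strains at high copy from a ColE1/pUC-type origin and is selected with kanamycin through the aph(3')-Ia aminoglycoside phosphotransferase gene. Remnants of the parental cloning vector flank the insert: a lac promoter with its operator and CAP binding site, a truncated lacZα fragment, and short fragments of lacI, rop and the pBR322 bom region. Although it is catalogued as a bacterial expression vector, no eukaryotic promoter or terminator is annotated, so it appears to function as a part-storage plasmid rather than as an expression construct in its own right.

The recorded insert is the wild-type human TRBV6-8 gene segment, encoding a V region of the TCR beta chain variable domain. The automated annotation labels the roughly 320 bp V-region feature as a fragment of TRBV6-5; this probably reflects a best match to a closely related member of the TRBV6 family, though the record does not resolve the difference. Directly downstream, on the same strand, the annotation also detects a complete TCR alpha constant region (TRAC) coding sequence, which the catalogue entry does not mention and whose role in the design is not explained. The depositor notes Golden Gate as the cloning method and gives the purpose as TCR construction, so the plasmid is one piece of a modular library of TCR segments that are combined to rebuild full-length receptors for studying antigen specificity and functional avidity, including recognition of neoantigens.
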