Addgene plasmid #123428: TRBV6-8
Purpose: construction of TCR
Depositing lab: Catherine Wu. Depositing organization: Dana-Farber Cancer Institute. Publication: A cloning and expression system to probe T-cell receptor specificity and assess functional avidity to neoantigens. Hu Z, Anandappa AJ, Sun J, Kim J, Leet DE, Bozym DJ, Chen C, Williams L, Shukla SA, Zhang W, Tabbaa D, Steelman S, Olive O, Livak KJ, Kishi H, Muraguchi A, Guleria I, Stevens J, Lane WJ, Burkhardt UE, Fritsch EF, Neuberg D, Ott PA, Keskin DB, Hacohen N, Wu CJ. Blood. 2018 Nov 1;132(18):1911-1921. doi: 10.1182/blood-2018-04-843763. Epub 2018 Aug 27. PubMed 30150207.
Backbone
  Vector backbone: pUC57-kanamycin
  Vector type: Bacterial Expression
Growth in bacteria
  Bacterial resistance: Kanamycin, 50 μg/mL
  Growth temperature: 37°C
  Growth strain: DH5alpha
  Copy number: High Copy
Gene/Insert
  Gene/Insert name: TRBV6-8
  Species: H. sapiens (human)
  Mutation: WT
  Entrez Gene: TRBV6-8 (a.k.a. TCRBV13S7P, TCRBV6S8, TRBV68)
  Cloning method: Unknown
Terms and licenses: Academic/Nonprofit Terms; Industry Terms: Not Available to Industry
Depositor comments: Cloning Method: Golden Gate.
How to cite: TRBV6-8 was a gift from Catherine Wu (Addgene plasmid # 123428 ; http://n2t.net/addgene:123428 ; RRID:Addgene_123428)
